Addgene plasmid #140979: pcDNA5/FRT/TO-GAlphaGustducin-RLuc8
Purpose: Encodes a G alpha subunit (GNAT3) containing RLuc8 as an optimal component of a BRET2 biosensor for studying heterotrimeric G protein dissociation
Depositing lab: Bryan Roth. Depositing organization: University of North Carolina at Chapel Hill. Publication: TRUPATH, an open-source biosensor platform for interrogating the GPCR transducerome. Olsen RHJ, DiBerto JF, English JG, Glaudin AM, Krumm BE, Slocum ST, Che T, Gavin AC, McCorvy JD, Roth BL, Strachan RT. Nat Chem Biol. 2020 May 4. pii: 10.1038/s41589-020-0535-8. doi: 10.1038/s41589-020-0535-8. PubMed 32367019.
Backbone
  Vector backbone: pcDNA5/FRT/TO
  Backbone manufacturer: Invitrogen
  Backbone size w/o insert (bp): 5134
  Vector type: Mammalian Expression, Luciferase
  Selectable markers: Hygromycin
Growth in bacteria
  Bacterial resistance: Ampicillin, 100 μg/mL
  Growth temperature: 37°C
  Growth strain: NEB Stable
  Copy number: High Copy
Gene/Insert
  Gene/Insert name: GAlphaGustducin-RLuc8 (alt name: GNAT3)
  Species: H. sapiens (human)
  Insert size (bp): 2034
  Mutation: RLuc8 and flanking SGGGGS linkers have been inserted at amino acid position 117 of the alpha subunit
  Entrez Gene: GNAT3 (a.k.a. GDCA, HG1E)
  Promoter: CMV
  Cloning method: Gibson Cloning
  Sequencing primers: 5′ CGCAAATGGGCGGTAGGCGTG; 3′ TAGAAGGCACAGTCGAGG
Terms and licenses: Academic/Nonprofit Terms; Industry Terms: Not Available to Industry
Depositor comments: These plasmids were generated as part of the Illuminating the Druggable Genome (IDG) program sponsored by the NIH Common Fund. The goal of this program is to identify, gather, and distribute information and resources for proteins that currently are not well-studied yet belong to commonly drug-targeted protein families: protein kinases, non-olfactory G-protein coupled receptors (GPCRs), and ion channels. The IDG program is designed to develop fundamental research tools for understudied proteins, elucidate their function, and disseminate the IDG-related resources and data to the greater scientific community.
How to cite: pcDNA5/FRT/TO-GAlphaGustducin-RLuc8 was a gift from Bryan Roth (Addgene plasmid # 140979 ; http://n2t.net/addgene:140979 ; RRID:Addgene_140979)
