[The description below was written by a language model from this plasmid's Addgene catalogue record and pLannotate feature annotations shown in this document.]
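Description:
pcDNA5/FRT/TO-GAlphaGustducin-RLuc8 is a mammalian expression plasmid of about 7.2 kb built on the Invitrogen pcDNA5/FRT/TO backbone. It is propagated in E. coli through a high-copy ColE1/pUC-type origin with ampicillin selection (AmpR under its own bla promoter). A fragment of the f1 origin and remnants of lac regulatory sequence are also annotated in the backbone. For mammalian cells the backbone carries an FRT site placed directly upstream of a hygromycin resistance coding sequence followed by an SV40 poly(A) signal. This arrangement is designed so that FLP-mediated recombination into a genomic FRT landing site activates hygromycin resistance, allowing isogenic stable lines to be selected. The plasmid can equally be used by transient transfection.

The payload is human GNAT3, the alpha subunit of gustducin, with the Renilla luciferase variant RLuc8 inserted internally at amino acid position 117 and flanked on both sides by SGGGGS linkers. The feature table reflects this design: two G alpha fragments flank a Renilla luciferase coding sequence. The automated annotation labels these fragments by homology to other G alpha proteins rather than as GNAT3. Expression is driven by the CMV enhancer and promoter followed by short tet operator-like elements, consistent with the tetracycline-repressible "TO" configuration that is constitutive in cells lacking Tet repressor. The transcript ends at a bGH poly(A) signal.

The construct supplies the luminescent donor of a BRET2 biosensor from the TRUPATH platform. It reports heterotrimeric G protein dissociation after GPCR activation, and was produced under a programme developing tools for understudied druggable proteins. The acceptor-bearing partner is not part of this record.
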