Features (pLannotate 1.2.2; 23 found; start..end, strand, type, name):
     28..80      -  misc_feature   bom (fragment): basis of mobility region from pBR322
    235..614     +  enhancer       CMV enhancer: human cytomegalovirus immediate early enhancer
    615..818     +  promoter       CMV promoter: human cytomegalovirus (CMV) immediate early promoter
    820..839     +  promoter       PLtetO-1 promoter (fragment): modified phage lambda PL promoter with tet operator sites (Lutz and Bujard, 1997)
    841..860     +  promoter       PLtetO-1 promoter (fragment): modified phage lambda PL promoter with tet operator sites (Lutz and Bujard, 1997)
    868..901     +  promoter       TRE3GV promoter (fragment): 3rd-generation Tet-responsive promoter that can be activated by binding of Tet-On® 3G, optimized for retroviral and lentiviral vectors
   1032..1382    +  CDS            GNAO_MANSE (fragment): Experimental evidence at protein level: Swiss-Prot protein existence level 1. Guanine nucleotide-binding proteins (G proteins) are involved as modulators or transducers in various transmembrane signaling systems. The G(o) protein function is not clear. From Manduca sexta (Tobacco hawkmoth) (Tobacco hornworm).
   1398..2330    +  CDS            hRluc: Renilla luciferase human codon-optimized
   2349..3059    +  CDS            GNAZ (fragment): GNAZ_HUMAN - Experimental evidence at protein level: Swiss-Prot protein existence level 1. Guanine nucleotide-binding proteins (G proteins) are involved as modulators or transducers in various transmembrane signaling systems. From Homo sapiens (Human).
   3126..3350    +  polyA_signal   bGH poly(A) signal: bovine growth hormone polyadenylation signal
   3354..3375    +  promoter       SV40 promoter (fragment): SV40 enhancer and early promoter
   3396..3629    +  rep_origin     f1 ori (fragment) (sequence partly withheld): f1 bacteriophage origin of replication; arrow indicates direction of (+) strand synthesis
   3634..3681    +  protein_bind   FRT: FLP-mediated recombination occurs in the 8-bp core sequence TCTAGAAA (Turan and Bode, 2011). FLP recombinase from the Saccharomyces cerevisiae 2μ plasmid
   3689..4711    +  CDS            HygR: aminoglycoside phosphotransferase from E. coli; aph(4)-Ia; confers resistance to hygromycin
   4721..4846    +  CDS            ble (fragment): BLE_KLEPN - Experimental evidence at protein level: Swiss-Prot protein existence level 1. Binding protein with a strong affinity to the bleomycin family of antibiotics. Binds to CL990; an antimitotic-antibiotic compound. From Klebsiella pneumoniae.
   4841..4962    +  polyA_signal   SV40 poly(A) signal: SV40 polyadenylation signal
   5035..5051    -  protein_bind   lac operator: The lac repressor binds to the lac operator to inhibit transcription in E. coli. This inhibition can be relieved by adding lactose or isopropyl-β-D-thiogalactopyranoside (IPTG). lac repressor encoded by lacI
   5059..5089    -  promoter       lac promoter: promoter for the E. coli lac operon
   5104..5125    -  protein_bind   CAP binding site: CAP binding activates transcription in the presence of cAMP. E. coli catabolite activator protein
   5138..5230    -  CDS            lacI (fragment): lac repressor; lacI; The lac repressor binds to the lac operator to inhibit transcription in E. coli. This inhibition can be relieved by adding lactose or isopropyl-β-D-thiogalactopyranoside (IPTG).
   5413..6001    -  rep_origin     ori: high-copy-number ColE1/pMB1/pBR322/pUC origin of replication
   6172..7032    -  CDS            AmpR: β-lactamase; bla; confers resistance to ampicillin, carbenicillin, and related antibiotics
   7033..7137    -  promoter       AmpR promoter: bla
>Addgene plasmid #140979 | pcDNA5/FRT/TO-GAlphaGustducin-RLuc8 | addgene full sequence | sequence record 300662 | Addgene NGS Result
GACGGATCGGGAGATCTCCCGATCCCCTATGGTGCACTCTCAGTACAATCTGCTCTGATGCCGCATAGTT
AAGCCAGTATCTGCTCCCTGCTTGTGTGTTGGAGGTCGCTGAGTAGTGCGCGAGCAAAATTTAAGCTACA
ACAAGGCAAGGCTTGACCGACAATTGCATGAAGAATCTGCTTAGGGTTAGGCGTTTTGCGCTGCTTCGCG
ATGTACGGGCCAGATATACGCGTTGACATTGATTATTGACTAGTTATTAATAGTAATCAATTACGGGGTC
ATTAGTTCATAGCCCATATATGGAGTTCCGCGTTACATAACTTACGGTAAATGGCCCGCCTGGCTGACCG
CCCAACGACCCCCGCCCATTGACGTCAATAATGACGTATGTTCCCATAGTAACGCCAATAGGGACTTTCC
ATTGACGTCAATGGGTGGAGTATTTACGGTAAACTGCCCACTTGGCAGTACATCAAGTGTATCATATGCC
AAGTACGCCCCCTATTGACGTCAATGACGGTAAATGGCCCGCCTGGCATTATGCCCAGTACATGACCTTA
TGGGACTTTCCTACTTGGCAGTACATCTACGTATTAGTCATCGCTATTACCATGGTGATGCGGTTTTGGC
AGTACATCAATGGGCGTGGATAGCGGTTTGACTCACGGGGATTTCCAAGTCTCCACCCCATTGACGTCAA
TGGGAGTTTGTTTTGGCACCAAAATCAACGGGACTTTCCAAAATGTCGTAACAACTCCGCCCCATTGACG
CAAATGGGCGGTAGGCGTGTACGGTGGGAGGTCTATATAAGCAGAGCTCTCCCTATCAGTGATAGAGATC
TCCCTATCAGTGATAGAGATCGTCGACGAGCTCGTTTAGTGAACCGTCAGATCGCCTGGAGACGCCATCC
ACGCTGTTTTGACCTCCATAGAAGACACCGGGACCGATCCAGCCTCCGGACTCTAGCGTTTAAACTTAAG
CTTGGTACCGAGCTCGGATCCACTAGTCCAGTGTGGTGGAATTCTGCAGATATGGGTAGCGGGATTTCGT
CCGAGTCTAAAGAGTCCGCAAAACGCTCAAAGGAGCTGGAGAAGAAGCTCCAAGAGGATGCGGAAAGAGA
TGCCAGGACAGTTAAACTCCTGTTGCTCGGCGCAGGGGAATCCGGTAAGAGCACCATCGTCAAGCAGATG
AAGATCATACATAAGAATGGATACTCTGAGCAAGAATGTATGGAGTTTAAGGCAGTTATATACTCAAATA
CTCTTCAATCTATTTTGGCAATTGTTAAAGCAATGACAACGCTTGGTATAGACTATGTGAACCCCCGGTC
CGCTGAGGACCAACGCCAATTGTATGCAATGGCCAATACCCTGGAAGATTCTGGTGGTGGTGGATCCATG
GCTTCCAAGGTGTACGACCCCGAGCAACGCAAACGCATGATCACTGGGCCTCAGTGGTGGGCTCGCTGCA
AGCAAATGAACGTGCTGGACTCCTTCATCAACTACTATGATTCCGAGAAGCACGCCGAGAACGCCGTGAT
TTTTCTGCATGGTAACGCTACCTCCAGCTACCTGTGGAGGCACGTCGTGCCTCACATCGAGCCCGTGGCT
AGATGCATCATCCCTGATCTGATCGGAATGGGTAAGTCCGGCAAGAGCGGGAATGGCTCATATCGCCTCC
TGGATCACTACAAGTACCTCACCGCTTGGTTCGAGCTGCTGAACCTTCCAAAGAAAATCATCTTTGTGGG
CCACGACTGGGGGGCTGCTCTGGCCTTTCACTACGCCTACGAGCACCAAGACAGGATCAAGGCCATCGTC
CATATGGAGAGTGTCGTGGACGTGATCGAGTCCTGGGACGAGTGGCCTGACATCGAGGAGGATATCGCCC
TGATCAAGAGCGAAGAGGGCGAGAAAATGGTGCTTGAGAATAACTTCTTCGTCGAGACCGTGCTCCCAAG
CAAGATCATGCGGAAACTGGAGCCTGAGGAGTTCGCTGCCTACCTGGAGCCATTCAAGGAGAAGGGCGAG
GTTAGACGGCCTACCCTCTCCTGGCCTCGCGAGATCCCTCTCGTTAAGGGAGGCAAGCCCGACGTCGTCC
AGATTGTCCGCAACTACAACGCCTACCTTCGGGCCAGCGACGATCTGCCTAAGCTGTTCATCGAGTCCGA
CCCTGGGTTCTTTTCCAACGCTATTGTCGAGGGAGCTAAGAAGTTCCCTAACACCGAGTTCGTGAAGGTG
AAGGGCCTCCACTTCCTCCAGGAGGACGCTCCAGATGAAATGGGTAAGTACATCAAGAGCTTCGTGGAGC
GCGTGCTGAAGAACGAGCAGAGCGGAGGAGGCGGCAGTGGTGGGATGACGCCCCAGTTGGCAGAAGTAAT
AAAAAGGTTGTGGCGGGACCCCGGCATTCAGGCGTGTTTTGAGCGAGCTTCAGAATACCAATTGAACGAT
TCCGCAGCCTATTACCTCAACGATCTGGATCGAATAACAGCCTCTGGGTACGTCCCGAACGAGCAAGATG
TCTTGCACTCAAGAGTAAAAACCACCGGGATTATTGAGACACAATTTAGTTTCAAAGATCTTCATTTTCG
GATGTTCGACGTTGGCGGGCAACGGTCCGAACGAAAAAAATGGATACATTGCTTTGAAGGAGTAACTTGT
ATTATATTTTGCGCTGCGCTTAGTGCATACGATATGGTACTTGTGGAGGACGAAGAGGTAAATCGGATGC
ACGAGAGTTTGCATCTGTTTAACTCTATATGCAATCATAAGTATTTCTCTACAACCAGCATAGTACTCTT
CCTGAACAAAAAGGATATATTTCAGGAAAAAGTTACGAAGGTCCACTTGTCAATATGCTTTCCAGAGTAC
ACTGGTCCCAACACTTTCGAGGATGCCGGCAATTATATCAAGAATCAATTTCTTGATTTGAATTTGAAAA
AGGAGGATAAGGAGATATACTCTCATATGACCTGCGCTACAGACACCCAAAATGTAAAGTTTGTATTTGA
CGCTGTGACCGATATAATAATTAAGGAAAACCTGAAGGATTGCGGTCTGTTTTAGCAGCACAGTGGCGGC
CGCTCGAGTCTAGAGGGCCCGTTTAAACCCGCTGATCAGCCTCGACTGTGCCTTCTAGTTGCCAGCCATC
TGTTGTTTGCCCCTCCCCCGTGCCTTCCTTGACCCTGGAAGGTGCCACTCCCACTGTCCTTTCCTAATAA
AATGAGGAAATTGCATCGCATTGTCTGAGTAGGTGTCATTCTATTCTGGGGGGTGGGGTGGGGCAGGACA
GCAAGGGGGAGGATTGGGAAGACAATAGCAGGCATGCTGGGGATGCGGTGGGCTCTATGGCTTCTGAGGC
GGAAAGAACCAGCTGGGGCTCTAGGGGGTATCCCC
[124 nt withheld, positions 3396-3519]
C
[91 nt withheld, positions 3521-3611]
AGGGTGATGGTTCACGTACCTAGAAGTTCCTATTCCGAAGTTCCTATTCTCTAGAAAGTATAGGAACTTC
CTTGGCCAAAAAGCCTGAACTCACCGCGACGTCTGTCGAGAAGTTTCTGATCGAAAAGTTCGACAGCGTC
TCCGACCTGATGCAGCTCTCGGAGGGCGAAGAATCTCGTGCTTTCAGCTTCGATGTAGGAGGGCGTGGAT
ATGTCCTGCGGGTAAATAGCTGCGCCGATGGTTTCTACAAAGATCGTTATGTTTATCGGCACTTTGCATC
GGCCGCGCTCCCGATTCCGGAAGTGCTTGACATTGGGGAATTCAGCGAGAGCCTGACCTATTGCATCTCC
CGCCGTGCACAGGGTGTCACGTTGCAAGACCTGCCTGAAACCGAACTGCCCGCTGTTCTGCAGCCGGTCG
CGGAGGCCATGGATGCGATCGCTGCGGCCGATCTTAGCCAGACGAGCGGGTTCGGCCCATTCGGACCGCA
AGGAATCGGTCAATACACTACATGGCGTGATTTCATATGCGCGATTGCTGATCCCCATGTGTATCACTGG
CAAACTGTGATGGACGACACCGTCAGTGCGTCCGTCGCGCAGGCTCTCGATGAGCTGATGCTTTGGGCCG
AGGACTGCCCCGAAGTCCGGCACCTCGTGCACGCGGATTTCGGCTCCAACAATGTCCTGACGGACAATGG
CCGCATAACAGCGGTCATTGACTGGAGCGAGGCGATGTTCGGGGATTCCCAATACGAGGTCGCCAACATC
TTCTTCTGGAGGCCGTGGTTGGCTTGTATGGAGCAGCAGACGCGCTACTTCGAGCGGAGGCATCCGGAGC
TTGCAGGATCGCCGCGGCTCCGGGCGTATATGCTCCGCATTGGTCTTGACCAACTCTATCAGAGCTTGGT
TGACGGCAATTTCGATGATGCAGCTTGGGCGCAGGGTCGATGCGACGCAATCGTCCGATCCGGAGCCGGG
ACTGTCGGGCGTACACAAATCGCCCGCAGAAGCGCGGCCGTCTGGACCGATGGCTGTGTAGAAGTACTCG
CCGATAGTGGAAACCGACGCCCCAGCACTCGTCCGAGGGCAAAGGAATAGCACGTACTACGAGATTTCGA
TTCCACCGCCGCCTTCTATGAAAGGTTGGGCTTCGGAATCGTTTTCCGGGACGCCGGCTGGATGATCCTC
CAGCGCGGGGATCTCATGCTGGAGTTCTTCGCCCACCCCAACTTGTTTATTGCAGCTTATAATGGTTACA
AATAAAGCAATAGCATCACAAATTTCACAAATAAAGCATTTTTTTCACTGCATTCTAGTTGTGGTTTGTC
CAAACTCATCAATGTATCTTATCATGTCTGTATACCGTCGACCTCTAGCTAGAGCTTGGCGTAATCATGG
TCATAGCTGTTTCCTGTGTGAAATTGTTATCCGCTCACAATTCCACACAACATACGAGCCGGAAGCATAA
AGTGTAAAGCCTGGGGTGCCTAATGAGTGAGCTAACTCACATTAATTGCGTTGCGCTCACTGCCCGCTTT
CCAGTCGGGAAACCTGTCGTGCCAGCTGCATTAATGAATCGGCCAACGCGCGGGGAGAGGCGGTTTGCGT
ATTGGGCGCTCTTCCGCTTCCTCGCTCACTGACTCGCTGCGCTCGGTCGTTCGGCTGCGGCGAGCGGTAT
CAGCTCACTCAAAGGCGGTAATACGGTTATCCACAGAATCAGGGGATAACGCAGGAAAGAACATGTGAGC
AAAAGGCCAGCAAAAGGCCAGGAACCGTAAAAAGGCCGCGTTGCTGGCGTTTTTCCATAGGCTCCGCCCC
CCTGACGAGCATCACAAAAATCGACGCTCAAGTCAGAGGTGGCGAAACCCGACAGGACTATAAAGATACC
AGGCGTTTCCCCCTGGAAGCTCCCTCGTGCGCTCTCCTGTTCCGACCCTGCCGCTTACCGGATACCTGTC
CGCCTTTCTCCCTTCGGGAAGCGTGGCGCTTTCTCATAGCTCACGCTGTAGGTATCTCAGTTCGGTGTAG
GTCGTTCGCTCCAAGCTGGGCTGTGTGCACGAACCCCCCGTTCAGCCCGACCGCTGCGCCTTATCCGGTA
ACTATCGTCTTGAGTCCAACCCGGTAAGACACGACTTATCGCCACTGGCAGCAGCCACTGGTAACAGGAT
TAGCAGAGCGAGGTATGTAGGCGGTGCTACAGAGTTCTTGAAGTGGTGGCCTAACTACGGCTACACTAGA
AGAACAGTATTTGGTATCTGCGCTCTGCTGAAGCCAGTTACCTTCGGAAAAAGAGTTGGTAGCTCTTGAT
CCGGCAAACAAACCACCGCTGGTAGCGGTGGTTTTTTTGTTTGCAAGCAGCAGATTACGCGCAGAAAAAA
AGGATCTCAAGAAGATCCTTTGATCTTTTCTACGGGGTCTGACGCTCAGTGGAACGAAAACTCACGTTAA
GGGATTTTGGTCATGAGATTATCAAAAAGGATCTTCACCTAGATCCTTTTAAATTAAAAATGAAGTTTTA
AATCAATCTAAAGTATATATGAGTAAACTTGGTCTGACAGTTACCAATGCTTAATCAGTGAGGCACCTAT
CTCAGCGATCTGTCTATTTCGTTCATCCATAGTTGCCTGACTCCCCGTCGTGTAGATAACTACGATACGG
GAGGGCTTACCATCTGGCCCCAGTGCTGCAATGATACCGCGAGACCCACGCTCACCGGCTCCAGATTTAT
CAGCAATAAACCAGCCAGCCGGAAGGGCCGAGCGCAGAAGTGGTCCTGCAACTTTATCCGCCTCCATCCA
GTCTATTAATTGTTGCCGGGAAGCTAGAGTAAGTAGTTCGCCAGTTAATAGTTTGCGCAACGTTGTTGCC
ATTGCTACAGGCATCGTGGTGTCACGCTCGTCGTTTGGTATGGCTTCATTCAGCTCCGGTTCCCAACGAT
CAAGGCGAGTTACATGATCCCCCATGTTGTGCAAAAAAGCGGTTAGCTCCTTCGGTCCTCCGATCGTTGT
CAGAAGTAAGTTGGCCGCAGTGTTATCACTCATGGTTATGGCAGCACTGCATAATTCTCTTACTGTCATG
CCATCCGTAAGATGCTTTTCTGTGACTGGTGAGTACTCAACCAAGTCATTCTGAGAATAGTGTATGCGGC
GACCGAGTTGCTCTTGCCCGGCGTCAATACGGGATAATACCGCGCCACATAGCAGAACTTTAAAAGTGCT
CATCATTGGAAAACGTTCTTCGGGGCGAAAACTCTCAAGGATCTTACCGCTGTTGAGATCCAGTTCGATG
TAACCCACTCGTGCACCCAACTGATCTTCAGCATCTTTTACTTTCACCAGCGTTTCTGGGTGAGCAAAAA
CAGGAAGGCAAAATGCCGCAAAAAAGGGAATAAGGGCGACACGGAAATGTTGAATACTCATACTCTTCCT
TTTTCAATATTATTGAAGCATTTATCAGGGTTATTGTCTCATGAGCGGATACATATTTGAATGTATTTAG
AAAAATAAACAAATAGGGGTTCCGCGCACATTTCCCCGAAAAGTGCCACCTGACGTC
